LOCUS       Exported 8757 bp ds-DNA circular SYN 12-MAY-2021
DEFINITION  Cas9 activity reporter with mCherry and BFP.
ACCESSION   .
VERSION     .
KEYWORDS    pKLV2-U6gRNA5(gBFP)-PGKmCherry2ABFP-W
SOURCE      synthetic DNA construct
  ORGANISM  synthetic DNA construct
REFERENCE   1 (bases 1 to 8757)
  AUTHORS   Tzelepis K, Koike-Yusa H, De Braekeleer E, Li Y, Metzakopian E,
            Dovey OM, Mupo A, Grinkevich V, Li M, Mazan M, Gozdecka M, Ohnishi
            S, Cooper J, Patel M, McKerrell T, Chen B, Domingues AF, Gallipoli
            P, Teichmann S, Ponstingl H, McDermott U, Saez-Rodriguez J, Huntly
            BJ, Iorio F, Pina C, Vassiliou GS, Yusa K
  TITLE     A CRISPR Dropout Screen Identifies Genetic Vulnerabilities and
            Therapeutic Targets in Acute Myeloid Leukemia.
  JOURNAL   Cell Rep. 2016 Oct 18;17(4):1193-1205. doi:
            10.1016/j.celrep.2016.09.079.
  PUBMED    27760321
REFERENCE   2 (bases 1 to 8757)
  AUTHORS   .
  TITLE     Direct Submission
  JOURNAL   Exported May 12, 2021 from SnapGene Server 1.1.58
            http://www.snapgene.com
FEATURES             Location/Qualifiers
     source          1..8757
                     /organism="synthetic DNA construct"
                     /mol_type="other DNA"
     rep_origin      complement(3..458)
                     /direction=LEFT
                     /label=f1 ori
                     /note="f1 bacteriophage origin of replication; arrow
                     indicates direction of (+) strand synthesis"
     primer_bind     complement(140..161)
                     /label=F1ori-F
                     /note="F1 origin, forward primer"
     primer_bind     352..371
                     /label=F1ori-R
                     /note="F1 origin, reverse primer"
     primer_bind     585..607
                     /label=M13/pUC Forward
                     /note="In lacZ gene"
     primer_bind     599..616
                     /label=M13 Forward
                     /note="In lacZ gene. Also called M13-F20 or M13 (-21)
                     Forward"
     primer_bind     600..616
                     /label=M13 fwd
                     /note="common sequencing primer, one of multiple similar
                     variants"
     primer_bind     626..645
                     /label=T7
                     /note="T7 promoter, forward primer"
     promoter        626..644
                     /label=T7 promoter
                     /note="promoter for bacteriophage T7 RNA polymerase"
     promoter        960..1158
                     /label=CMV promoter
                     /note="human cytomegalovirus (CMV) immediate early
                     promoter"
     primer_bind     1113..1133
                     /label=CMV-F
                     /note="Human CMV immediate early promoter, forward primer"
     LTR             1176..1356
                     /label=5' LTR (truncated)
                     /note="truncated 5' long terminal repeat (LTR) from HIV-1"
     misc_feature    1403..1528
                     /label=HIV-1 Psi
                     /note="packaging signal of human immunodeficiency virus
                     type 1"
     misc_feature    2027..2260
                     /label=RRE
                     /note="The Rev response element (RRE) of HIV-1 allows for
                     Rev-dependent mRNA export from the nucleus to the
                     cytoplasm."
     CDS             2445..2489
                     /codon_start=1
                     /product="antigenic peptide corresponding to amino acids
                     655 to 669 of the HIV envelope protein gp41 (Lutje Hulsik
                     et al., 2013)"
                     /label=gp41 peptide
                     /note="recognized by the 2H10 single-chain llama nanobody"
                     /translation="KNEQELLELDKWASL"
     misc_feature    2787..2904
                     /label=cPPT/CTS
                     /note="central polypurine tract and central termination
                     sequence of HIV-1"
     promoter        2979..3219
                     /label=U6 promoter
                     /note="RNA polymerase III promoter for human U6 snRNA"
     primer_bind     2979..2999
                     /label=hU6-F
                     /note="Human U6 promoter, forward primer"
     primer_bind     3150..3169
                     /label=LKO.1 5'
                     /note="Human U6 promoter, forward primer"
     promoter        3356..3855
                     /label=PGK promoter
                     /note="mouse phosphoglycerate kinase 1 promoter"
     primer_bind     complement(3391..3414)
                     /label=MSCV-rev
                     /note="Murine stem cell virus, reverse primer"
     primer_bind     3788..3807
                     /label=mPGK-F
                     /note="Mouse PGK promoter, forward primer"
     CDS             3885..4595
                     /codon_start=1
                     /product="monomeric derivative of DsRed fluorescent protein
                     (Shaner et al., 2004)"
                     /label=mCherry
                     /note="mammalian codon-optimized"
                     /translation="MSVSKGEEDNSAIIKEFLRFKVHMEGSVNGHEFEIEGEGEGRPYE
                     GTQTAKLKVTKGGPLPFAWDILSPQFMYGSKAYVKHPADIPDYLKLSFPEGFKWERVMN
                     FEDGGVVTVTQDSSLQDGEFIYKVKLRGTNFPSDGPVMQKKTMGWEASSERMYPEDGAL
                     KGEIKQRLKLKDGGHYDAEVKTTYKAKKPVQLPGAYNVNIKLDITSHNEDYTIVEQYER
                     AEGRHSTGGMDELYK"
     primer_bind     complement(4033..4051)
                     /label=mCherry-R
                     /note="mCherry, reverse primer"
     primer_bind     4301..4320
                     /label=mCherry-F
                     /note="mCherry, forward primer"
     CDS             4614..4667
                     /codon_start=1
                     /product="2A peptide from Thosea asigna virus capsid
                     protein"
                     /label=T2A
                     /note="Eukaryotic ribosomes fail to insert a peptide bond
                     between the Gly and Pro residues, yielding separate
                     polypeptides."
                     /translation="EGRGSLLTCGDVEENPGP"
     CDS             4668..5372
                     /codon_start=1
                     /product="monomeric blue fluorescent protein"
                     /label=TagBFP
                     /note="mammalian codon-optimized"
                     /translation="MGSELIKENMHMKLYMEGTVDNHHFKCTSEGEGKPYEGTQTMRIK
                     VVEGGPLPFAFDILATSFLYGSKTFINHTQGIPDFFKQSFPEGFTWERVTTYEDGGVLT
                     ATQDTSLQDGCLIYNVKIRGVNFTSNGPVMQKKTLGWEAFTETLYPADGGLEGRNDMAL
                     KLVGGSHLIANIKTTYRSKKPAKNLKMPGVYYVDYRLERIKEANNETYVEQHEVAVARY
                     CDLPSKLGHKLN"
     primer_bind     complement(5432..5452)
                     /label=WPRE-R
                     /note="WPRE, reverse primer"
     CDS             complement(5850..5861)
                     /codon_start=1
                     /product="Factor Xa recognition and cleavage site"
                     /label=Factor Xa site
                     /translation="IEGR"
     primer_bind     complement(6313..6330)
                     /label=BGH-rev
                     /note="Bovine growth hormone terminator, reverse primer.
                     Also called BGH reverse"
     polyA_signal    6319..6543
                     /label=bGH poly(A) signal
                     /note="bovine growth hormone polyadenylation signal"
     primer_bind     complement(6569..6589)
                     /label=T3
                     /note="T3 promoter, forward primer"
     promoter        complement(6569..6587)
                     /label=T3 promoter
                     /note="promoter for bacteriophage T3 RNA polymerase"
     primer_bind     complement(6608..6624)
                     /label=M13 rev
                     /note="common sequencing primer, one of multiple similar
                     variants"
     primer_bind     complement(6608..6624)
                     /label=M13 Reverse
                     /note="In lacZ gene. Also called M13-rev"
     primer_bind     complement(6621..6643)
                     /label=M13/pUC Reverse
                     /note="In lacZ gene"
     protein_bind    6632..6648
                     /label=lac operator
                     /bound_moiety="lac repressor encoded by lacI"
                     /note="The lac repressor binds to the lac operator to
                     inhibit transcription in E. coli. This inhibition can be
                     relieved by adding lactose or
                     isopropyl-beta-D-thiogalactopyranoside (IPTG)."
     promoter        complement(6656..6686)
                     /label=lac promoter
                     /note="promoter for the E. coli lac operon"
     protein_bind    6701..6722
                     /label=CAP binding site
                     /bound_moiety="E. coli catabolite activator protein"
                     /note="CAP binding activates transcription in the presence
                     of cAMP."
     primer_bind     complement(6839..6856)
                     /label=L4440
                     /note="L4440 vector, forward primer"
     rep_origin      complement(7010..7598)
                     /direction=LEFT
                     /label=ori
                     /note="high-copy-number ColE1/pMB1/pBR322/pUC origin of
                     replication"
     primer_bind     complement(7090..7109)
                     /label=pBR322ori-F
                     /note="pBR322 origin, forward primer"
     CDS             complement(7769..8629)
                     /codon_start=1
                     /gene="bla"
                     /product="beta-lactamase"
                     /label=AmpR
                     /note="confers resistance to ampicillin, carbenicillin, and
                     related antibiotics"
                     /translation="MSIQHFRVALIPFFAAFCLPVFAHPETLVKVKDAEDQLGARVGYI
                     ELDLNSGKILESFRPEERFPMMSTFKVLLCGAVLSRIDAGQEQLGRRIHYSQNDLVEYS
                     PVTEKHLTDGMTVRELCSAAITMSDNTAANLLLTTIGGPKELTAFLHNMGDHVTRLDRW
                     EPELNEAIPNDERDTTMPVAMATTLRKLLTGELLTLASRQQLIDWMEADKVAGPLLRSA
                     LPAGWFIADKSGAGERGSRGIIAALGPDGKPSRIVVIYTTGSQATMDERNRQIAEIGAS
                     LIKHW"
     primer_bind     8392..8411
                     /label=Amp-R
                     /note="Ampicillin resistance gene, reverse primer"
     promoter        complement(8630..8734)
                     /gene="bla"
                     /label=AmpR promoter
ORIGIN
        1 ctaaattgta agcgttaata ttttgttaaa attcgcgtta aatttttgtt aaatcagctc
       61 attttttaac caataggccg aaatcggcaa aatcccttat aaatcaaaag aatagaccga
      121 gatagggttg agtgttgttc cagtttggaa caagagtcca ctattaaaga acgtggactc
      181 caacgtcaaa ggnnnnnnnn nnnnnnnnnn nnnnnnnnnn nnnnnnnnnn nnnnnnnnnn
      241 ntnnnnnnnn nnnnnnnnnn nnnnnnnnnn nnnnnnnnnn nnnnnnnnnn nnnnnnnnnn
      301 nnnnnnnnnn nnnnnnnnnn nnnnnnnnnn nnngnnnnnn nnnnnnnnnn nnnnnnnnnn
      361 nnnnnnnnnn nnnnnnnnnn nnnnnnnnnn nnnnnnnnnn nnnnnnnnnn nnnnnnnnnn
      421 nnnnnnnnnn nnnnnnnnnn nnnnnnnnnn nnnnnnnncc cattcgccat tcaggctgcg
      481 caactgttgg gaagggcgat cggtgcgggc ctcttcgcta ttacgccagc tggcgaaagg
      541 gggatgtgct gcaaggcgat taagttgggt aacgccaggg ttttcccagt cacgacgttg
      601 taaaacgacg gccagtgagc gcgcgtaata cgactcacta tagggcgaat tgactagtac
      661 ataacttacg gtaaatggcc cgcctggctg accgcccaac gacccccgcc cattgacgtc
      721 aataatgacg tatgttccca tagtaacgcc aatagggact ttccattgac gtcaatgggt
      781 ggagtattta cggtaaactg cccacttggc agtacatcaa gtgtatcata tgccaagtac
      841 gccccctatt gacgtcaatg acggtaaatg gcccgcctgg cattatgccc agtacatgac
      901 cttatgggac tttcctactt ggcagtacat ctacgtatta gtcatcgcta ttaccatggt
      961 gatgcggttt tggcagtaca tcaatgggcg tggatagcgg tttgactcac ggggatttcc
     1021 aagtctccac cccattgacg tcaatgggag tttgttttgg caccaaaatc aacgggactt
     1081 tccaaaatgt cgtaacaact ccgccccatt gacgcaaatg ggcggtaggc gtgtacggtg
     1141 ggaggtctat ataagcagcg cgttttgcct gtactgggtc tctctggtta gaccagatct
     1201 gagcctggga gctctctggc taactaggga acccactgct taagcctcaa taaagcttgc
     1261 cttgagtgct tcaagtagtg tgtgcccgtc tgttgtgtga ctctggtaac tagagatccc
     1321 tcagaccctt ttagtcagtg tggaaaatct ctagcagtgg cgcccgaaca gggacttgaa
     1381 agcgaaaggg aaaccagagg agctctctcg acgcaggact cggcttgctg aagcgcgcac
     1441 ggcaagaggc gaggggcggc gactggtgag tacgccaaaa attttgacta gcggaggcta
     1501 gaaggagaga gatgggtgcg agagcgtcag tattaagcgg gggagaatta gatcgcgatg
     1561 ggaaaaaatt cggttaaggc cagggggaaa gaaaaaatat aaattaaaac atatagtatg
     1621 ggcaagcagg gagctagaac gattcgcagt taatcctggc ctgttagaaa catcagaagg
     1681 ctgtagacaa atactgggac agctacaacc atcccttcag acaggatcag aagaacttag
     1741 atcattatat aatacagtag caaccctcta ttgtgtgcat caaaggatag agataaaaga
     1801 caccaaggaa gctttagaca agatagagga agagcaaaac aaaagtaaga ccaccgcaca
     1861 gcaagcggcc ggccgcgctg atcttcagac ctggaggagg agatatgagg gacaattgga
     1921 gaagtgaatt atataaatat aaagtagtaa aaattgaacc attaggagta gcacccacca
     1981 aggcaaagag aagagtggtg cagagagaaa aaagagcagt gggaatagga gctttgttcc
     2041 ttgggttctt gggagcagca ggaagcacta tgggcgcagc gtcaatgacg ctgacggtac
     2101 aggccagaca attattgtct ggtatagtgc agcagcagaa caatttgctg agggctattg
     2161 aggcgcaaca gcatctgttg caactcacag tctggggcat caagcagctc caggcaagaa
     2221 tcctggctgt ggaaagatac ctaaaggatc aacagctcct ggggatttgg ggttgctctg
     2281 gaaaactcat ttgcaccact gctgtgcctt ggaatgctag ttggagtaat aaatctctgg
     2341 aacagatttg gaatcacacg acctggatgg agtgggacag agaaattaac aattacacaa
     2401 gcttaataca ctccttaatt gaagaatcgc aaaaccagca agaaaagaat gaacaagaat
     2461 tattggaatt agataaatgg gcaagtttgt ggaattggtt taacataaca aattggctgt
     2521 ggtatataaa attattcata atgatagtag gaggcttggt aggtttaaga atagtttttg
     2581 ctgtactttc tatagtgaat agagttaggc agggatattc accattatcg tttcagaccc
     2641 acctcccaac cccgagggga cccgacaggc ccgaaggaat agaagaagaa ggtggagaga
     2701 gagacagaga cagatccatt cgattagtga acggatcggc actgcgtgcg ccaattctgc
     2761 agacaaatgg cagtattcat ccacaatttt aaaagaaaag gggggattgg ggggtacagt
     2821 gcaggggaaa gaatagtaga cataatagca acagacatac aaactaaaga attacaaaaa
     2881 caaattacaa aaattcaaaa ttttcgggtt tattacaggg acagcagaga tccagtttgg
     2941 ttagtaccgg gccctacgcg tccaaggtcg ggcaggaaga gggcctattt cccatgattc
     3001 cttcatattt gcatatacga tacaaggctg ttagagagat aattagaatt aatttgactg
     3061 taaacacaaa gatattagta caaaatacgt gacgtagaaa gtaataattt cttgggtagt
     3121 ttgcagtttt aaaattatgt tttaaaatgg actatcatat gcttaccgta acttgaaagt
     3181 atttcgattt cttggcttta tatatcttgt ggaaaggacg aaacaccgag cacgcccccg
     3241 tcctcgtgtt taagagctat gctggaaaca gcatagcaag tttaaataag gctagtccgt
     3301 tatcaacttg aaaaagtggc accgagtcgg tgcttttttt ggatccaatt ctaccgggta
     3361 ggggaggcgc ttttcccaag gcagtctgga gcatgcgctt tagcagcccc gctgggcact
     3421 tggcgctaca caagtggcct ctggcctcgc acacattcca catccaccgg taggcgccaa
     3481 ccggctccgt tctttggtgg ccccttcgcg ccaccttcta ctcctcccct agtcaggaag
     3541 ttcccccccg ccccgcagct cgcgtcgtgc aggacgtgac aaatggaagt agcacgtctc
     3601 actagtctcg tgcagatgga cagcaccgct gagcaatgga agcgggtagg cctttggggc
     3661 agcggccaat agcagctttg ctccttcgct ttctgggctc agaggctggg aaggggtggg
     3721 tccgggggcg ggctcagggg cgggctcagg ggcggggcgg gcgcccgaag gtcctccgga
     3781 ggcccggcat tctgcacgct tcaaaagcgc acgtctgccg cgctgttctc ctcttcctca
     3841 tctccgggcc tttcgacctg catccatcta gatctcgagc caccatgagc gtgagcaagg
     3901 gcgaggagga taactccgcc atcatcaagg agttcctgcg cttcaaggtg cacatggagg
     3961 gctccgtgaa cggccacgag ttcgagatcg agggcgaggg cgagggccgc ccctacgagg
     4021 gcacccagac cgccaagctg aaggtgacca agggtggccc cctgcccttc gcctgggaca
     4081 tcctgtcccc tcagttcatg tacggctcca aggcctacgt gaagcacccc gccgacatcc
     4141 ccgactactt gaagctgtcc ttccccgagg gcttcaagtg ggagcgcgtg atgaacttcg
     4201 aggacggcgg cgtggtgacc gtgacccagg actcctctct gcaggacggc gagttcatct
     4261 acaaggtgaa gctgcgcggc accaacttcc cctccgacgg ccccgtaatg cagaagaaga
     4321 caatgggctg ggaggcctcc tccgagcgga tgtaccccga ggacggcgcc ctgaagggcg
     4381 agatcaagca gaggctgaag ctgaaggacg gcggccacta cgacgctgag gtcaagacca
     4441 cctacaaggc caagaagccc gtgcagctgc ccggcgccta caacgtcaac atcaagttgg
     4501 acatcacctc ccacaacgag gactacacca tcgtggaaca gtacgaacgc gccgagggcc
     4561 gccactccac cggcggcatg gacgagctgt ataagggcgg cgggtccgga ggagagggca
     4621 gaggatctct tctaacatgc ggtgacgtgg aggagaatcc tggcccaatg ggcagcgagc
     4681 tgattaagga gaacatgcac atgaagctgt acatggaggg caccgtggac aaccatcact
     4741 tcaagtgcac atccgagggc gaaggcaagc cctacgaggg cacccagacc atgagaatca
     4801 aggtggtcga gggcggccct ctccccttcg ccttcgacat cctggctact agcttcctct
     4861 acggcagcaa gaccttcatc aaccacaccc aggggatccc cgacttcttc aagcagtcct
     4921 tccccgaggg cttcacatgg gagagggtca ccacctacga ggacgggggc gtgctgaccg
     4981 ccacccagga caccagcctc caggacgggt gcctcatcta caacgtcaag atcaggggcg
     5041 tgaacttcac atccaacggc cctgtgatgc agaagaaaac actcggctgg gaggccttca
     5101 ccgagaccct gtaccccgct gacggcggcc tggaaggcag aaacgacatg gccctgaagc
     5161 tcgtgggcgg gagccatctg atcgcaaaca tcaagaccac atatagatcc aagaaacccg
     5221 ctaagaacct caagatgcct ggcgtctact atgtggacta cagactggaa agaatcaagg
     5281 aggccaacaa cgagacctac gtcgagcagc acgaggtggc agtggccaga tactgcgacc
     5341 tccctagcaa actggggcac aagcttaatt gagcggccgc tcaacctctg gattacaaaa
     5401 tttgtgaaag attgactggt attcttaact atgttgctcc ttttacgcta tgtggatacg
     5461 ctgctttaat gcctttgtat catgctattg cttcccgtat ggctttcatt ttctcctcct
     5521 tgtataaatc ctggttgctg tctctttatg aggagttgtg gcccgttgtc aggcaacgtg
     5581 gcgtggtgtg cactgtgttt gctgacgcaa cccccactgg ttggggcatt gccaccacct
     5641 gtcagctcct ttccgggact ttcgctttcc ccctccctat tgccacggcg gaactcatcg
     5701 ccgcctgcct tgcccgctgc tggacagggg ctcggctgtt gggcactgac aattccgtgg
     5761 tgttgtcggg gaaatcatcg tcctttcctt ggctgctcgc ctgtgttgcc acctggattc
     5821 tgcgcgggac gtccttctgc tacgtccctt cggccctcaa tccagcggac cttccttccc
     5881 gcggcctgct gccggctctg cggcctcttc cgcgtctacg ccttcgccct cagacgagtc
     5941 ggatctccct ttgggccgcc tccccgcagg tacctttaag accaatgact tacaaggcag
     6001 ctgtagatct tagccacttt ttaaaagaaa aggggggact ggaagggcta attcactccc
     6061 aaagaagtca agatctgctt tttgcctgta ctgggtctct ctggttagac cagagtctct
     6121 ctggttagac cagatctgag cctgggagct ctctggctaa ctagggaacc cactgcttaa
     6181 gcctcaataa agcttgcctt gagtgcttca agtagtgtgt gcccgtctgt tgtgtgactc
     6241 tggtaactag agatccctca gaccctttta gtcagtgtgg aaaatctcta gcagtttaaa
     6301 cccgctgatc agcctcgact gtgccttcta gttgccagcc atctgttgtt tgcccctccc
     6361 ccgtgccttc cttgaccctg gaaggtgcca ctcccactgt cctttcctaa taaaatgagg
     6421 aaattgcatc gcattgtctg agtaggtgtc attctattct ggggggtggg gtggggcagg
     6481 acagcaaggg ggaggattgg gaagtcaata gcaggcatgc tggggatgcg gtgggctcta
     6541 tgggcggccg ttaattaagc ttttgttccc tttagtgagg gttaattgcg cgcttggcgt
     6601 aatcatggtc atagctgttt cctgtgtgaa attgttatcc gctcacaatt ccacacaaca
     6661 tacgagccgg aagcataaag tgtaaagcct ggggtgccta atgagtgagc taactcacat
     6721 taattgcgtt gcgctcactg cccgctttcc agtcgggaaa cctgtcgtgc cagctgcatt
     6781 aatgaatcgg ccaacgcgcg gggagaggcg gtttgcgtat tgggcgctct tccgcttcct
     6841 cgctcactga ctcgctgcgc tcggtcgttc ggctgcggcg agcggtatca gctcactcaa
     6901 aggcggtaat acggttatcc acagaatcag gggataacgc aggaaagaac atgtgagcaa
     6961 aaggccagca aaaggccagg aaccgtaaaa aggccgcgtt gctggcgttt ttccataggc
     7021 tccgcccccc tgacgagcat cacaaaaatc gacgctcaag tcagaggtgg cgaaacccga
     7081 caggactata aagataccag gcgtttcccc ctggaagctc cctcgtgcgc tctcctgttc
     7141 cgaccctgcc gcttaccgga tacctgtccg cctttctccc ttcgggaagc gtggcgcttt
     7201 ctcatagctc acgctgtagg tatctcagtt cggtgtaggt cgttcgctcc aagctgggct
     7261 gtgtgcacga accccccgtt cagcccgacc gctgcgcctt atccggtaac tatcgtcttg
     7321 agtccaaccc ggtaagacac gacttatcgc cactggcagc agccactggt aacaggatta
     7381 gcagagcgag gtatgtaggc ggtgctacag agttcttgaa gtggtggcct aactacggct
     7441 acactagaag gacagtattt ggtatctgcg ctctgctgaa gccagttacc ttcggaaaaa
     7501 gagttggtag ctcttgatcc ggcaaacaaa ccaccgctgg tagcggtggt ttttttgttt
     7561 gcaagcagca gattacgcgc agaaaaaaag gatctcaaga agatcctttg atcttttcta
     7621 cggggtctga cgctcagtgg aacgaaaact cacgttaagg gattttggtc atgagattat
     7681 caaaaaggat cttcacctag atccttttaa attaaaaatg aagttttaaa tcaatctaaa
     7741 gtatatatga gtaaacttgg tctgacagtt accaatgctt aatcagtgag gcacctatct
     7801 cagcgatctg tctatttcgt tcatccatag ttgcctgact ccccgtcgtg tagataacta
     7861 cgatacggga gggcttacca tctggcccca gtgctgcaat gataccgcga gacccacgct
     7921 caccggctcc agatttatca gcaataaacc agccagccgg aagggccgag cgcagaagtg
     7981 gtcctgcaac tttatccgcc tccatccagt ctattaattg ttgccgggaa gctagagtaa
     8041 gtagttcgcc agttaatagt ttgcgcaacg ttgttgccat tgctacaggc atcgtggtgt
     8101 cacgctcgtc gtttggtatg gcttcattca gctccggttc ccaacgatca aggcgagtta
     8161 catgatcccc catgttgtgc aaaaaagcgg ttagctcctt cggtcctccg atcgttgtca
     8221 gaagtaagtt ggccgcagtg ttatcactca tggttatggc agcactgcat aattctctta
     8281 ctgtcatgcc atccgtaaga tgcttttctg tgactggtga gtactcaacc aagtcattct
     8341 gagaatagtg tatgcggcga ccgagttgct cttgcccggc gtcaatacgg gataataccg
     8401 cgccacatag cagaacttta aaagtgctca tcattggaaa acgttcttcg gggcgaaaac
     8461 tctcaaggat cttaccgctg ttgagatcca gttcgatgta acccactcgt gcacccaact
     8521 gatcttcagc atcttttact ttcaccagcg tttctgggtg agcaaaaaca ggaaggcaaa
     8581 atgccgcaaa aaagggaata agggcgacac ggaaatgttg aatactcata ctcttccttt
     8641 ttcaatatta ttgaagcatt tatcagggtt attgtctcat gagcggatac atatttgaat
     8701 gtatttagaa aaataaacaa ataggggttc cgcgcacatt tccccgaaaa gtgccac
//
