[The description below was written by a language model from this plasmid's Addgene catalogue record and the feature table of its GenBank file.]
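Description:
pKLV2-U6gRNA5(gBFP)-PGKmCherry2ABFP-W is a lentiviral CRISPR vector built on the pKLV2 backbone that serves as a self-targeting fluorescent reporter of Cas9 activity. In bacteria it is maintained through a high-copy ColE1/pUC-type origin and selected with ampicillin via the bla gene; an f1 origin and flanking T7/T3 promoters and lac elements are remnants of the cloning backbone. The viral portion begins with a CMV promoter fused to a truncated HIV-1 5′ LTR, which drives genomic RNA production in packaging cells, followed by the Psi packaging signal, the Rev response element and the cPPT/CTS. A bGH polyadenylation signal lies downstream of the viral region. The feature table does not annotate a 3′ LTR or the WPRE as features, although a WPRE primer site is present and the catalogue entry lists a WPRE (altered to remove a BbsI site) as part of the insert.

The payload combines two expression units. A human U6 Pol III promoter transcribes a guide RNA whose 20-nt spacer, cloned through BbsI sites that were destroyed in the process, targets the modified BFP carried by the same vector. Downstream, the mouse PGK promoter drives a single open reading frame encoding mCherry, a T2A ribosome-skipping peptide and a TagBFP-derived BFP, so transduced cells make both proteins from one transcript. In cells lacking Cas9, transduced cells should be both red and blue. Where Cas9 is active, the guide directs disruption of the integrated BFP sequence, and cells are expected to lose blue fluorescence while generally retaining mCherry as a transduction marker. The proportion of mCherry-positive, BFP-negative cells thus gives a readout of Cas9 function, useful for validating Cas9-expressing lines before CRISPR screening, the context of the associated publication.
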