Addgene plasmid #67986: pKLV2-U6gRNA5(gBFP)-PGKmCherry2ABFP-W
Purpose: Cas9 activity reporter with mCherry and BFP
Depositing lab: Kosuke Yusa. Depositing organization: Wellcome Sanger Institute. Publication: A CRISPR Dropout Screen Identifies Genetic Vulnerabilities and Therapeutic Targets in Acute Myeloid Leukemia. Tzelepis K, Koike-Yusa H, De Braekeleer E, Li Y, Metzakopian E, Dovey OM, Mupo A, Grinkevich V, Li M, Mazan M, Gozdecka M, Ohnishi S, Cooper J, Patel M, McKerrell T, Chen B, Domingues AF, Gallipoli P, Teichmann S, Ponstingl H, McDermott U, Saez-Rodriguez J, Huntly BJ, Iorio F, Pina C, Vassiliou GS, Yusa K. Cell Rep. 2016 Oct 18;17(4):1193-1205. doi: 10.1016/j.celrep.2016.09.079. PubMed 27760321.
Backbone
  Vector backbone: pKLV2 lentiviral vector
  Backbone size w/o insert (bp): 5783
  Total vector size (bp): 8763
  Vector type: Lentiviral, CRISPR
Growth in bacteria
  Bacterial resistance: Ampicillin, 100 μg/mL
  Growth temperature: 37°C
  Growth strain: Stbl3
  Copy number: High Copy
Gene/Insert 1
  Gene/Insert name: U6gRNA cassette, PGKmCherryABFP cassette, WPRE
  Species: H. sapiens (human), M. musculus (mouse)
  Insert size (bp): 3005
  Mutation: Deleted BbsI site within WPRE, modified BFP
  Cloning method: Restriction Enzyme; 5′ cloning site MluI (not destroyed); 3′ cloning site KpnI (not destroyed)
  Sequencing primers: 5′ CATAATAGCAACAGACATAC
Gene/Insert 2
  Gene/Insert name: Guide RNA targeting modified BFP
  Species: Synthetic
  Insert size (bp): 20
  Cloning method: Restriction Enzyme; 5′ cloning site Bb (destroyed during cloning); 3′ cloning site BbsI (destroyed during cloning)
  Sequencing primers: 5′ GTAATAATTTCTTGGGTAGT
Terms and licenses: Academic/Nonprofit Terms; Industry Terms: Not Available to Industry
How to cite: pKLV2-U6gRNA5(gBFP)-PGKmCherry2ABFP-W was a gift from Kosuke Yusa (Addgene plasmid # 67986 ; http://n2t.net/addgene:67986 ; RRID:Addgene_67986)
