>Addgene plasmid #67986 | pKLV2-U6gRNA5(gBFP)-PGKmCherry2ABFP-W | addgene partial sequence | sequence record 124774 | Futet-R 5'-CAAAGGCATTAAAGCAGCGT-3'
AAGGAGCAACATAGTTAAGAATACCAGTCAATCTTTCACAAATTTTGTAATCCAGAGGTTGAGCGGCCGC
TCAATTAAGCTTGTGCCCCAGTTTGCTAGGGAGGTCGCAGTATCTGGCCACTGCCACCTCGTGCTGCTCG
ACGTAGGTCTCGTTGTTGGCCTCCTTGATTCTTTCCAGTCTGTAGTCCACATAGTAGACGCCAGGCATCT
TGAGGTTCTTAGCGGGTTTCTTGGATCTATATGTGGTCTTGATGTTTGCGATCAGATGGCTCCCGCCCAC
GAGCTTCAGGGCCATGTCGTTTCTGCCTTCCAGGCCGCCGTCAGCGGGGTACAGGGTCTCGGTGAAGGCC
TCCCAGCCGAGTGTTTTCTTCTGCATCACAGGGCCGTTGGATGTGAAGTTCACGCCCCTGATCTTGACGT
TGTAGATGAGGCACCCGTCCTGGAGGCTGGTGTCCTGGGTGGCGGTCAGCACGCCCCCGTCCTCGTAGGT
GGTGACCCTCTCCCATGTGAAGCCCTCGGGGAAGGACTGCTTGAAGAAGTCGGGGATCCCCTGGGTGTGG
TTGATGAAGGTCTTGCTGCCGTAGAGGAAGCTAGTAGCCAGGATGTCGAAGGCGAAGGGGAGAGGGCCGC
CCTCGACCACCTTGATTCTCATGGTCTGGGTGCCCTCGTAGGGCTTGCCTTCGCCCTCGGATGTGCACTT
GAAGTGATGGTTGTCCACGGTGCCCTCCATGTACAGCTTCATGTGCATGTTCTCCTTAATCAGCTCGCTG
CCCATTGGGCCAGGATTCTCCTCCACGTCACCGCATGTTAGAAGAGATCCTCTGCCCTCTCCTCCGGACC
CGCCGCCCTTATACAGCTCGTCCATGCCGCCGGTGGAGTGGCGGCCCTCGGCGCGTTCGTACTGTTCCAC
GATGGTGTAGTCCTCGTTGTGGGAGGTGATGTCCAACTTGATGTTGACGTTGTAGGCGCCGGGCAGCTGC
AC
