>Addgene plasmid #67986 | pKLV2-U6gRNA5(gBFP)-PGKmCherry2ABFP-W | addgene partial sequence | sequence record 124775 | Top_Fop 5'-TCACCATTATCGTTTCAGAC-3'
GACAGGCCCGAAGGAATAGAAGAAGAAGGTGGAGAGAGAGACAGAGACAGATCCATTCGATTAGTGAACG
GATCGGCACTGCGTGCGCCAATTCTGCAGACAAATGGCAGTATTCATCCACAATTTTAAAAGAAAAGGGG
GGATTGGGGGGTACAGTGCAGGGGAAAGAATAGTAGACATAATAGCAACAGACATACAAACTAAAGAATT
ACAAAAACAAATTACAAAAATTCAAAATTTTCGGGTTTATTACAGGGACAGCAGAGATCCAGTTTGGTTA
GTACCGGGCCCTACGCGTCCAAGGTCGGGCAGGAAGAGGGCCTATTTCCCATGATTCCTTCATATTTGCA
TATACGATACAAGGCTGTTAGAGAGATAATTAGAATTAATTTGACTGTAAACACAAAGATATTAGTACAA
AATACGTGACGTAGAAAGTAATAATTTCTTGGGTAGTTTGCAGTTTTAAAATTATGTTTTAAAATGGACT
ATCATATGCTTACCGTAACTTGAAAGTATTTCGATTTCTTGGCTTTATATATCTTGTGGAAAGGACGAAA
CACCGAGCACGCCCCCGTCCTCGTGTTTAAGAGCTATGCTGGAAACAGCATAGCAAGTTTAAATAAGGCT
AGTCCGTTATCAACTTGAAAAAGTGGCACCGAGTCGGTGCTTTTTTTGGATCCAATTCTACCGGGTAGGG
GAGGCGCTTTTCCCAAGGCAGTCTGGAGCATGCGCTTTAGCAGCCCCGCTGGGCACTTGGCGCTACACAA
GTGGCCTCTGGCCTCGCACACATTCCACATCCACCGGTAGGCGCCAACCGGCTCCGTTCTTTGGTGGCCC
CTTCGCGCCACCTTCTACTCCTCCCCTAGTCAGGAAGT
