>Addgene plasmid #67986 | pKLV2-U6gRNA5(gBFP)-PGKmCherry2ABFP-W | addgene partial sequence | sequence record 125679 | mPGK-F  5'-cattctgcacgcttcaaaag-3'
CTGTTCTCCTCTTCCTCATCTCCGGGCCTTTCGACCTGCATCCATCTAGATCTCGAGCCACCATGAGCGT
GAGCAAGGGCGAGGAGGATAACTCCGCCATCATCAAGGAGTTCCTGCGCTTCAAGGTGCACATGGAGGGC
TCCGTGAACGGCCACGAGTTCGAGATCGAGGGCGAGGGCGAGGGCCGCCCCTACGAGGGCACCCAGACCG
CCAAGCTGAAGGTGACCAAGGGTGGCCCCCTGCCCTTCGCCTGGGACATCCTGTCCCCTCAGTTCATGTA
CGGCTCCAAGGCCTACGTGAAGCACCCCGCCGACATCCCCGACTACTTGAAGCTGTCCTTCCCCGAGGGC
TTCAAGTGGGAGCGCGTGATGAACTTCGAGGACGGCGGCGTGGTGACCGTGACCCAGGACTCCTCTCTGC
AGGACGGCGAGTTCATCTACAAGGTGAAGCTGCGCGGCACCAACTTCCCCTCCGACGGCCCCGTAATGCA
GAAGAAGACAATGGGCTGGGAGGCCTCCTCCGAGCGGATGTACCCCGAGGACGGCGCCCTGAAGGGCGAG
ATCAAGCAGAGGCTGAAGCTGAAGGACGGCGGCCACTACGACGCTGAGGTCAAGACCACCTACAAGGCCA
AGAAGCCCGTGCAGCTGCCCGGCGCCTACAACGTCAACATCAAGTTGGACATCACCTCCCACAACGAGGA
CTACACCATCGTGGAACAGTACGAACGCGCCGAGGGCCGCCACTCCACCGGCGGCATGGACGAGCTGTAT
AAGGGCGGCGGGTCCGGAGGAGAGGGCAGAGGATCTCTTCTAACATGCGGTGACGTGGAGGAGAATCCTG
GCCCAATGGGCAGCGAGCTGATTAAGGAGAACATGCACATGAAGCTGTACATGGAGGGCACCGTGGACAA
CCATCACTTCAAGTGCACATCCGAGGGCGAAGGCAAGCCCTACGAGGGCACCCAGACCATGAGAATCAAG
GTGGTCGAGGGCGGCCCTCTCCCCTTCGCCTTCGACATCCTGGCTACTAGCTTCCTCTACGGCAGCA
